>Addgene plasmid #136464 | pLifeAct-HyPer7 | addgene full sequence | sequence record 271538 | Addgene NGS Result
GTGATGCGGTTTTGGCAGTACATCAATGGGCGTGGATAGCGGTTTGACTCACGGGGATTTCCAAGTCTCC
ACCCCATTGACGTCAATGGGAGTTTGTTTTGGCACCAAAATCAACGGGACTTTCCAAAATGTCGTAACAA
CTCCGCCCCATTGACGCAAATGGGCGGTAGGCGTGTACGGTGGGAGGTCTATATAAGCAGAGCTGGTTTA
GTGAACCGTCAGATCCGCTAGCGCCACCATGGGCGTGGCCGACTTGATCAAGAAGTTCGAGTCCATCTCC
AAGGAGGAGGGGGATCCACCGGTCATGCACCTGGCTAATGAGGAGCAAAACGAATTGGAAGGTGCTTTTA
AGCTGGGCTTGATCTTTACCGTCGCCCCGTACTTGCTGCCTAAGTTGATCGTCAGCCTGCGCCGCACCGC
CCCGAAGATGCCTTTGATGTTGGAGGAGAATTACACCCACACCCTTACCGAGTCACTGAAACGCGGCGAC
GTTGACGCCATCATTGTGGCAGAGCCGTTTCAAGAGCCGGGTATTGTGACTGAACCTTTGTATGACGAGC
CGTTTTTCGTTATCGTTCCGAAGGGCCATAGCTTCGAGGAGTTGGATGCCGTTAGCCCTCGCATGTTGGG
CGAAGAACAAGTTCTGCTTCTGACCGAGGGCAACTGTATGCGTGACCAGGTGCTTAGCTCCGCCGGCTTC
AACAGCAACAACGTCTATATCATGGCCGACAAGCAGAAGAACGGCATCAAGGCCAACTTCAAGATCCGCC
ACAACGTCGAGGACGGCAGCGTGCAGCTCGCCGACCACTACCAGCAGAACACCCCCATCGGCGACGGCCC
CGTGCTGCTGCCCGACAACCACTACCTGAGCTTCCAGTCCGTCCTGAGCAAAGACCCCAACGAGAAGCGC
GATCACATGGTCCTGCTGGAGTTCGTGACCGCCGCCGGGATCACTCTCGGCATGGACGAGCTGTACAACG
TGGATGGCGGTAGCGGTGGCACCGGCAGCAAGGGCGAGGAGCTGTTCACCGGGGTGGTGCCCATCCTGGT
CGAGCTGGACGGCGACGTAAACGGCCACAAGTTCAGCGTGTCCGGCGAGGGCGAGGGCGATGCCACCTAC
GGCAAGCTGACCCTGAAGCTGATCTGCACCACCGGCAAGCTGCCCGTGCCCTGGCCCACCCTCGTGACCA
CCCTCAGCTACGGCCTGAAGTGCTTCGCCCGCTACCCCGACCACATGAAGCAGCACGACTTCTTCAAGTC
CGCCATGCCCGAAGGCTACGTCCAGGAGCGCACCATCTTCTTCAAGGACGACGGCAACTACAAGACCCGC
GCCGAGGTGAAGTTCGAGGGCGACACCCTGGTGAACCGCATCGAGCTGAAGGGCATCGGCTTCAAGGAGG
ACGGCAACATCCTGGGGCACAAGCTGGAGTACAACGGCCCCAGTTGCAGCGAGCTTGCCGCCAAACAGCG
CATTCAGGGTCTCACCAACACCCTTCAAGGCTCAAGCATCAATACCATCCGCCACATGGTTGCCAGTGGC
TTGGCAATCAGCGTCTTGCCTGCCACTGCCCTTACCGAAAACGACCACATGCTGTTTAGCATTATCCCGT
TTGAAGGCACCCCGCCTAGCCGCCGCGTTGTCCTGGCCTATCGCCGCAACTTTGTCCGCCCTAAGGCCCT
TTCAGCCATGAAAGCCGCAATTATGCAAAGCCAACTGCATGGTGTTAGCTTCATCTGCGATTGAGCGGCC
GCGACTCTAGATCATAATCAGCCATACCACATTTGTAGAGGTTTTACTTGCTTTAAAAAACCTCCCACAC
CTCCCCCTGAACCTGAAACATAAAATGAATGCAATTGTTGTTGTTAACTTGTTTATTGCAGCTTATAATG
GTTACAAATAAAGCAATAGCATCACAAATTTCACAAATAAAGCATTTTTTTCACTGCATTCTAGTTGTGG
TTTGTCCAAACTCATCAATGTATCTTAAGGCGTAAATTGTAAGCGTTAATATTTTGTTAAAATTCGCGTT
AAATTTTTGTTAAATCAGCTCATTTTTTAACCAATAGGCCGAAATCGGCAAAATCCCTTATAAATCAAAA
GAATAGACCGAGATAGGGT
[37 nt withheld, positions 2120-2156]
AAAGAACGTGGACTCCAACGTCAAAGG
[49 nt withheld, positions 2184-2232]
T
[91 nt withheld, positions 2234-2324]
G
[124 nt withheld, positions 2326-2449]
CAGGTGGCACTTTTCGGGGAAATGTGCGCGGAACCCCTATTTGTTTATTTTTCTAAATACATTCAAATAT
GTATCCGCTCATGAGACAATAACCCTGATAAATGCTTCAATAATATTGAAAAAGGAAGAGTCCTGAGGCG
GAAAGAACCAGCTGTGGAATGTGTGTCAGTTAGGGTGTGGAAAGTCCCCAGGCTCCCCAGCAGGCAGAAG
TATGCAAAGCATGCATCTCAATTAGTCAGCAACCAGGTGTGGAAAGTCCCCAGGCTCCCCAGCAGGCAGA
AGTATGCAAAGCATGCATCTCAATTAGTCAGCAACCATAGTCCCGCCCCTAACTCCGCCCATCCCGCCCC
TAACTCCGCCCAGTTCCGCCCATTCTCCGCCCCATGGCTGACTAATTTTTTTTATTTATGCAGAGGCCGA
GGCCGCCTCGGCCTCTGAGCTATTCCAGAAGTAGTGAGGAGGCTTTTTTGGAGGCCTAGGCTTTTGCAAA
GATCGATCAAGAGACAGGATGAGGATCGTTTCGCATGATTGAACAAGATGGATTGCACGCAGGTTCTCCG
GCCGCTTGGGTGGAGAGGCTATTCGGCTATGACTGGGCACAACAGACAATCGGCTGCTCTGATGCCGCCG
TGTTCCGGCTGTCAGCGCAGGGGCGCCCGGTTCTTTTTGTCAAGACCGACCTGTCCGGTGCCCTGAATGA
ACTGCAAGACGAGGCAGCGCGGCTATCGTGGCTGGCCACGACGGGCGTTCCTTGCGCAGCTGTGCTCGAC
GTTGTCACTGAAGCGGGAAGGGACTGGCTGCTATTGGGCGAAGTGCCGGGGCAGGATCTCCTGTCATCTC
ACCTTGCTCCTGCCGAGAAAGTATCCATCATGGCTGATGCAATGCGGCGGCTGCATACGCTTGATCCGGC
TACCTGCCCATTCGACCACCAAGCGAAACATCGCATCGAGCGAGCACGTACTCGGATGGAAGCCGGTCTT
GTCGATCAGGATGATCTGGACGAAGAGCATCAGGGGCTCGCGCCAGCCGAACTGTTCGCCAGGCTCAAGG
CGAGCATGCCCGACGGCGAGGATCTCGTCGTGACCCATGGCGATGCCTGCTTGCCGAATATCATGGTGGA
AAATGGCCGCTTTTCTGGATTCATCGACTGTGGCCGGCTGGGTGTGGCGGACCGCTATCAGGACATAGCG
TTGGCTACCCGTGATATTGCTGAAGAGCTTGGCGGCGAATGGGCTGACCGCTTCCTCGTGCTTTACGGTA
TCGCCGCTCCCGATTCGCAGCGCATCGCCTTCTATCGCCTTCTTGACGAGTTCTTCTGAGCGGGACTCTG
GGGTTCGAAATGACCGACCAAGCGACGCCCAACCTGCCATCACGAGATTTCGATTCCACCGCCGCCTTCT
ATGAAAGGTTGGGCTTCGGAATCGTTTTCCGGGACGCCGGCTGGATGATCCTCCAGCGCGGGGATCTCAT
GCTGGAGTTCTTCGCCCACCCTAGGGGGAGGCTAACTGAAACACGGAAGGAGACAATACCGGAAGGAACC
CGCGCTATGACGGCAATAAAAAGACAGAATAAAACGCACGGTGTTGGGTCGTTTGTTCATAAACGCGGGG
TTCGGTCCCAGGGCTGGCACTCTGTCGATACCCCACCGAGACCCCATTGGGGCCAATACGCCCGCGTTTC
TTCCTTTTCCCCACCCCACCCCCCAAGTTCGGGTGAAGGCCCAGGGCTCGCAGCCAACGTCGGGGCGGCA
GGCCCTGCCATAGCCTCAGGTTACTCATATATACTTTAGATTGATTTAAAACTTCATTTTTAATTTAAAA
GGATCTAGGTGAAGATCCTTTTTGATAATCTCATGACCAAAATCCCTTAACGTGAGTTTTCGTTCCACTG
AGCGTCAGACCCCGTAGAAAAGATCAAAGGATCTTCTTGAGATCCTTTTTTTCTGCGCGTAATCTGCTGC
TTGCAAACAAAAAAACCACCGCTACCAGCGGTGGTTTGTTTGCCGGATCAAGAGCTACCAACTCTTTTTC
CGAAGGTAACTGGCTTCAGCAGAGCGCAGATACCAAATACTGTTCTTCTAGTGTAGCCGTAGTTAGGCCA
CCACTTCAAGAACTCTGTAGCACCGCCTACATACCTCGCTCTGCTAATCCTGTTACCAGTGGCTGCTGCC
AGTGGCGATAAGTCGTGTCTTACCGGGTTGGACTCAAGACGATAGTTACCGGATAAGGCGCAGCGGTCGG
GCTGAACGGGGGGTTCGTGCACACAGCCCAGCTTGGAGCGAACGACCTACACCGAACTGAGATACCTACA
GCGTGAGCTATGAGAAAGCGCCACGCTTCCCGAAGGGAGAAAGGCGGACAGGTATCCGGTAAGCGGCAGG
GTCGGAACAGGAGAGCGCACGAGGGAGCTTCCAGGGGGAAACGCCTGGTATCTTTATAGTCCTGTCGGGT
TTCGCCACCTCTGACTTGAGCGTCGATTTTTGTGATGCTCGTCAGGGGGGCGGAGCCTATGGAAAAACGC
CAGCAACGCGGCCTTTTTACGGTTCCTGGCCTTTTGCTGGCCTTTTGCTCACATGTTCTTTCCTGCGTTA
TCCCCTGATTCTGTGGATAACCGTATTACCGCCATGCATTAGTTATTAATAGTAATCAATTACGGGGTCA
TTAGTTCATAGCCCATATATGGAGTTCCGCGTTACATAACTTACGGTAAATGGCCCGCCTGGCTGACCGC
CCAACGACCCCCGCCCATTGACGTCAATAATGACGTATGTTCCCATAGTAACGCCAATAGGGACTTTCCA
TTGACGTCAATGGGTGGAGTATTTACGGTAAACTGCCCACTTGGCAGTACATCAAGTGTATCATATGCCA
AGTACGCCCCCTATTGACGTCAATGACGGTAAATGGCCCGCCTGGCATTATGCCCAGTACATGACCTTAT
GGGACTTTCCTACTTGGCAGTACATCTACGTATTAGTCATCGCTATTACCATG
Features (pLannotate 1.2.2; 14 found; start..end, strand, type, name):
      1..204     +  promoter       CMV promoter: human cytomegalovirus (CMV) immediate early promoter
    239..304     +  CDS            ABP140 (fragment): AB140_YEAST - Also known as TRM140. Experimental evidence at protein level: Swiss-Prot protein existence level 1. S-adenosyl-L-methionine-dependent methyltransferase that mediates N(3)-methylcytidine modification of residue 32 of the tRNA anticodon loop of tRNA(Thr) and tRNA(Ser). Binds F-actin and shows weak F-actin cross-linking activity. From Saccharomyces cerevisiae (strain ATCC 204508 / S288c) (Baker's yeast).
    710..1435    +  CDS            cEGFP: cEGFP is a basic (constitutively fluorescent) green fluorescent protein published in 2008, derived from Aequorea victoria.
   1760..1843    +  CDS            large T antigen (fragment): large T antigen from SV40 (simian virus 40)
   1866..1987    +  polyA_signal   SV40 poly(A) signal: SV40 polyadenylation signal
   2021..2449    -  rep_origin     f1 ori (sequence partly withheld): f1 bacteriophage origin of replication; arrow indicates direction of (+) strand synthesis
   2476..2580    +  promoter       AmpR promoter: bla
   2582..2939    +  promoter       SV40 promoter: SV40 enhancer and early promoter
   2974..3768    +  CDS            NeoR/KanR: aminoglycoside phosphotransferase from Tn5; aph(3')-II (or nptII); confers resistance to neomycin, kanamycin, and G418 (Geneticin®)
   3789..3941    +  CDS            ble (fragment): BLE_KLEPN - Experimental evidence at protein level: Swiss-Prot protein existence level 1. Binding protein with a strong affinity to the bleomycin family of antibiotics. Binds to CL990; an antimitotic-antibiotic compound. From Klebsiella pneumoniae.
   4000..4047    +  polyA_signal   HSV TK poly(A) signal: herpes simplex virus thymidine kinase polyadenylation signal (Cole and Stacy, 1985)
   4138..4154    -  polyA_signal   bGH poly(A) signal (fragment): bovine growth hormone polyadenylation signal
   4376..4964    +  rep_origin     ori: high-copy-number ColE1/pMB1/pBR322/pUC origin of replication
   5139..5442    +  enhancer       CMV enhancer: human cytomegalovirus immediate early enhancer
