[The description below was written by a language model from this plasmid's Addgene catalogue record and pLannotate feature annotations shown in this document.]
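Description:
pLifeAct-HyPer7 is a 5,442-nt mammalian expression plasmid encoding HyPer7, an ultrasensitive genetically encoded fluorescent indicator for hydrogen peroxide, fused at its N terminus to the LifeAct peptide so that the sensor is recruited to filamentous actin. The catalogue entry does not name a backbone. The annotated layout nonetheless shows a CMV enhancer and promoter (split across the numbering origin of the circular sequence), an SV40 polyadenylation signal downstream of the insert, an f1 origin, and a high-copy ColE1/pUC-type origin for propagation in E. coli. A single NeoR/KanR gene (Tn5 aminoglycoside phosphotransferase) sits behind tandem bacterial (AmpR-type) and SV40 early promoters and is followed by an HSV TK poly(A) signal. It therefore gives kanamycin resistance in bacteria, matching the recorded selection, and could in principle support G418 selection in mammalian cells. Short hits to ble, bGH poly(A) and SV40 large T antigen are fragments and are probably backbone remnants rather than functional parts.

The fusion begins just after the CMV promoter with a short segment annotated as a fragment of yeast ABP140, the F-actin-binding protein from which LifeAct is derived. The HyPer7 insert, listed as 1,440 bp, was cloned between retained BamHI and NotI sites. The automated annotation recognises only its internal GFP-like portion, labelled cEGFP. The flanking, unannotated coding sequence presumably corresponds to the peroxide-sensing domain, but the record does not describe it. The construct is intended for transfection into mammalian cells and optical imaging of hydrogen peroxide at the actin cytoskeleton. The associated publication applies the indicator to the oxidant's roles in cell migration and mitochondrial function.
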