Addgene plasmid #136464: pLifeAct-HyPer7
Purpose: Mammalian expression of F-actin targeted ultrasensitive hydrogen peroxide indicator HyPer7 fused with LifeAct peptide for optical imaging
Depositing lab: Vsevolod Belousov. Depositing organization: Shemyakin-Ovchinnikov Institute of Bioorganic Chemistry (INACTIVE). Publication: Ultrasensitive Genetically Encoded Indicator for Hydrogen Peroxide Identifies Roles for the Oxidant in Cell Migration and Mitochondrial Function. Pak VV, Ezerina D, Lyublinskaya OG, Pedre B, Tyurin-Kuzmin PA, Mishina NM, Thauvin M, Young D, Wahni K, Martinez Gache SA, Demidovich AD, Ermakova YG, Maslova YD, Shokhina AG, Eroglu E, Bilan DS, Bogeski I, Michel T, Vriz S, Messens J, Belousov VV. Cell Metab. 2020 Mar 3;31(3):642-653.e6. doi: 10.1016/j.cmet.2020.02.003. PubMed 32130885.
Backbone
  Vector backbone: -
  Vector type: Mammalian Expression
Growth in bacteria
  Bacterial resistance: Kanamycin, 50 μg/mL
  Growth temperature: 37°C
  Growth strain: DH5alpha
  Copy number: Unknown
Gene/Insert
  Gene/Insert name: HyPer7
  Insert size (bp): 1440
  Promoter: CMV
  Tag / fusion protein: LifeAct (N terminal on insert)
  Cloning method: Restriction Enzyme; 5′ cloning site BamHI (not destroyed); 3′ cloning site NotI (not destroyed)
  Sequencing primers: 5′ gtgaaccgtcagatccgc
Terms and licenses: Academic/Nonprofit Terms; Industry Terms: Not Available to Industry
How to cite: pLifeAct-HyPer7 was a gift from Vsevolod Belousov (Addgene plasmid # 136464 ; http://n2t.net/addgene:136464 ; RRID:Addgene_136464)
