>Addgene plasmid #136464 | pLifeAct-HyPer7 | depositor partial sequence | sequence record 265164 | pLifeAct-HyPer7 sequence 1573 bps
GTGAACCGTCAGATCCGCTAGCGCCACCATGGGCGTGGCCGACTTGATCAAGAAGTTCGAGTCCATCTCC
AAGGAGGAGGGGGATCCACCGGTCATGCACCTGGCTAATGAGGAGCAAAACGAATTGGAAGGTGCTTTTA
AGCTGGGCTTGATCTTTACCGTCGCCCCGTACTTGCTGCCTAAGTTGATCGTCAGCCTGCGCCGCACCGC
CCCGAAGATGCCTTTGATGTTGGAGGAGAATTACACCCACACCCTTACCGAGTCACTGAAACGCGGCGAC
GTTGACGCCATCATTGTGGCAGAGCCGTTTCAAGAGCCGGGTATTGTGACTGAACCTTTGTATGACGAGC
CGTTTTTCGTTATCGTTCCGAAGGGCCATAGCTTCGAGGAGTTGGATGCCGTTAGCCCTCGCATGTTGGG
CGAAGAACAAGTTCTGCTTCTGACCGAGGGCAACTGTATGCGTGACCAGGTGCTTAGCTCCGCCGGCTTC
AACAGCAACAACGTCTATATCATGGCCGACAAGCAGAAGAACGGCATCAAGGCCAACTTCAAGATCCGCC
ACAACGTCGAGGACGGCAGCGTGCAGCTCGCCGACCACTACCAGCAGAACACCCCCATCGGCGACGGCCC
CGTGCTGCTGCCCGACAACCACTACCTGAGCTTCCAGTCCGTCCTGAGCAAAGACCCCAACGAGAAGCGC
GATCACATGGTCCTGCTGGAGTTCGTGACCGCCGCCGGGATCACTCTCGGCATGGACGAGCTGTACAACG
TGGATGGCGGTAGCGGTGGCACCGGCAGCAAGGGCGAGGAGCTGTTCACCGGGGTGGTGCCCATCCTGGT
CGAGCTGGACGGCGACGTAAACGGCCACAAGTTCAGCGTGTCCGGCGAGGGCGAGGGCGATGCCACCTAC
GGCAAGCTGACCCTGAAGCTGATCTGCACCACCGGCAAGCTGCCCGTGCCCTGGCCCACCCTCGTGACCA
CCCTCAGCTACGGCCTGAAGTGCTTCGCCCGCTACCCCGACCACATGAAGCAGCACGACTTCTTCAAGTC
CGCCATGCCCGAAGGCTACGTCCAGGAGCGCACCATCTTCTTCAAGGACGACGGCAACTACAAGACCCGC
GCCGAGGTGAAGTTCGAGGGCGACACCCTGGTGAACCGCATCGAGCTGAAGGGCATCGGCTTCAAGGAGG
ACGGCAACATCCTGGGGCACAAGCTGGAGTACAACGGCCCCAGTTGCAGCGAGCTTGCCGCCAAACAGCG
CATTCAGGGTCTCACCAACACCCTTCAAGGCTCAAGCATCAATACCATCCGCCACATGGTTGCCAGTGGC
TTGGCAATCAGCGTCTTGCCTGCCACTGCCCTTACCGAAAACGACCACATGCTGTTTAGCATTATCCCGT
TTGAAGGCACCCCGCCTAGCCGCCGCGTTGTCCTGGCCTATCGCCGCAACTTTGTCCGCCCTAAGGCCCT
TTCAGCCATGAAAGCCGCAATTATGCAAAGCCAACTGCATGGTGTTAGCTTCATCTGCGATTGAGCGGCC
GCGACTCTAGATCATAATCAGCCATACCACATT
